>Addgene plasmid #245610 | pICSL50055 | addgene full sequence | sequence record 495582 | Addgene NGS Result
GGTCTCATTCGATGGTGAGCAAGGGCGAGGAGCTGTTCACCGGGGTGGTGCCCATCCTGGTCGAGCTGGA
CGGCGACGTAAACGGCCACAAGTTCAGCGTGTCCGGCGAGGGCGAGGGCGATGCCACCTACGGCAAGCTG
ACCCTGAAGTTCATCTGCACCACCGGCAAGCTGCCCGTGCCCTGGCCCACCCTCGTGACCACCTTCGGCT
ACGGCCTGATGTGCTTCGCCCGCTACCCCGACCACATGAAGCAGCACGACTTCTTCAAGTCCGCCATGCC
CGAAGGCTACGTCCAGGAGCGCACCATCTTCTTCAAGGACGACGGCAACTACAAGACCCGCGCCGAGGTG
AAGTTCGAGGGCGACACCCTGGTGAACCGCATCGAGCTGAAGGGCATCGACTTCAAGGAGGACGGCAACA
TCCTGGGGCACAAGCTGGAGTACAACTACAACAGCCACAACGTCTATATCATGGCCGACAAGCAGAAGAA
CGGCATCAAGGTGAACTTCAAGATCCGCCACAACATCGAGGACGGCAGCGTGCAGCTCGCCGACCACTAC
CAGCAGAACACCCCCATCGGCGACGGCCCCGTGCTGCTGCCCGACAACCACTACCTGAGCTACCAGTCCG
CCCTGAGCAAAGACCCCAACGAGAAGCGCGATCACATGGTCCTGCTGGAGTTCGTGACCGCCGCCGGGAT
CACTCTCGGCATGGACGAGCTGTACAAGTGAGCTTTGAGACCACGTGGCTCTTCAGTGGACGAAAGGGCC
TCGTGATACGCCTATTTTTATAGGTTAATGTCATGATAATAATGGTTTCTTAGACGTCAGGTGGCACTTT
TCGGGGAAATGTGCGCGGAACCCCTATTTGTTTATTTTTCTAAATACATTCAAATATGTATCCGCTCATG
AGACAATAACCCTGATAAATGCTTCAATAATATTGAAAAAGGAAGAGTATGCGCTCACGCAACTGGTCCA
GAACCTTGACCGAACGCAGCGGTGGTAACGGCGCAGTGGCGGTTTTCATGGCTTGTTATGACTGTTTTTT
TTTGGGGTACAGTCTATGCCTCGGGCATCCAAGCAGCAAGCGCGTTACGCCGTGGGTCGATGTTTGATGT
TATGGAGCAGCAACGATGTTACGCAGCAGGGCAGTCGCCCTAAAACAAAGTTAAACATCATGAGGGAAGC
GGTGATCGCCGAAGTATCGACTCAACTATCAGAGGTAGTTGGCGTCATCGAGCGCCATCTCGAACCGACG
TTGCTGGCCGTACATTTGTACGGCTCCGCAGTGGATGGCGGCCTGAAGCCACACAGCGATATTGATTTGC
TGGTTACGGTGACCGTAAGGCTTGATGAAACAACGCGGCGAGCTTTGATCAACGACCTTTTGGAAACTTC
GGCTTCCCCTGGAGAGAGCGAGATTCTCCGCGCTGTAGAAGTCACCATTGTTGTGCACGACGACATCATT
CCGTGGCGTTATCCAGCTAAGCGCGAACTGCAATTTGGAGAATGGCAGCGCAATGACATTCTTGCAGGTA
TCTTCGAGCCAGCCACGATCGACATTGATCTGGCTATCTTGCTGACAAAAGCAAGAGAACATAGCGTTGC
CTTGGTAGGTCCAGCGGCGGAGGAACTCTTTGATCCGGTTCCTGAACAGGATCTATTTGAGGCGCTAAAT
GAAACCTTAACGCTATGGAACTCGCCGCCCGACTGGGCTGGCGATGAGCGAAATGTAGTGCTTACGTTGT
CCCGCATTTGGTACAGCGCAGTAACCGGCAAAATCGCGCCGAAGGATGTCGCTGCCGACTGGGCAATGGA
GCGCCTGCCGGCCCAGTATCAGCCCGTCATACTTGAAGCTAGACAGGCTTATCTTGGACAAGAAGAAGAT
CGCTTGGCCTCGCGCGCAGATCAGTTGGAAGAATTTGTCCATTACGTAAAAGGCGAGATCACCAAGGTAG
TCGGCAAATAACTGTCAGACCAAGTTTACTCATATATACTTTAGATTGATTTAAAACTTCATTTTTAATT
TAAAAGGATCTAGGTGAAGATCCTTTTTGATAATCTCATGACCAAAATCCCTTAACGTGAGTTTTCGTTC
CACTGAGCGTCAGACCCCGTAGAAAAGATCAAAGGATCTTCTTGAGATCCTTTTTTTCTGCGCGTAATCT
GCTGCTTGCAAACAAAAAAACCACCGCTACCAGCGGTGGTTTGTTTGCCGGATCAAGAGCTACCAACTCT
TTTTCCGAAGGTAACTGGCTTCAGCAGAGCGCAGATACCAAATACTGTTCTTCTAGTGTAGCCGTAGTTA
GGCCACCACTTCAAGAACTCTGTAGCACCGCCTACATACCTCGCTCTGCTAATCCTGTTACCAGTGGCTG
CTGCCAGTGGCGATAAGTCGTGTCTTACCGGGTTGGACTCAAGACGATAGTTACCGGATAAGGCGCAGCG
GTCGGGCTGAACGGGGGGTTCGTGCACACAGCCCAGCTTGGAGCGAACGACCTACACCGAACTGAGATAC
CTACAGCGTGAGCTATGAGAAAGCGCCACGCTTCCCGAAGGGAGAAAGGCGGACAGGTATCCGGTAAGCG
GCAGGGTCGGAACAGGAGAGCGCACGAGGGAGCTTCCAGGGGGAAACGCCTGGTATCTTTATAGTCCTGT
CGGGTTTCGCCACCTCTGACTTGAGCGTCGATTTTTGTGATGCTCGTCAGGGGGGCGGAGCCTATGGAAA
AACGCCAGCAACGCGGCCTTTTTACGGTTCCTGGCCTTTTGCTGGCCTTTTGCTCACATGTTCTTTCCTG
CGTTATCCCCTGATTCTGTGGATAACCGTATTACCGCCTTTGAGTGAGCTGATACCGCTCGCCGCAGCCG
AACGACCGAGCGCAGCGAGTCAGTGAGCGAGGAAGCGGAAGAGCGCCCAATACGCAAACCGCCTCTCCCC
GCGCGTTGGCCGATTCATTAATCACTGT
Features (pLannotate 1.2.2; 7 found; start..end, strand, type, name):
     12..728     +  CDS            Citrine: Citrine is a basic (constitutively fluorescent) yellow fluorescent protein published in 2001, derived from Aequorea victoria. It has moderate acid sensitivity.
    854..958     +  promoter       AmpR promoter: bla
    949..1029    -  CDS            int (fragment): INT2_ECOLX - Protein inferred from homology: Swiss-Prot protein existence level 3. Putative integrase believed to be involved in the insertion of antibiotic resistance genes into plasmids and transposons. From Escherichia coli.
   1117..1173    +  CDS            GmR (fragment): gentamycin acetyltransferase; aacC1; confers resistance to gentamycin
   1180..1968    +  CDS            aadA: S3AD_ECOLX - Experimental evidence at protein level: Swiss-Prot protein existence level 1. Mediates bacterial resistance to the antibiotics streptomycin and spectinomycin. From Escherichia coli.
   2142..2730    +  rep_origin     ori: high-copy-number ColE1/pMB1/pBR322/pUC origin of replication
   2913..2962    +  CDS            lacI (fragment): lac repressor; lacI; The lac repressor binds to the lac operator to inhibit transcription in E. coli. This inhibition can be relieved by adding lactose or isopropyl-β-D-thiogalactopyranoside (IPTG).
