[The description below was written by a language model from this plasmid's Addgene catalogue record and pLannotate feature annotations shown in this document.]
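Description:
pICSL50055 is a Level 0 Golden Gate (MoClo syntax) part plasmid that stores a C-terminal mCitrine tag as a reusable module for hierarchical DNA assembly. It is built on the small pICSL01003 synthetic-biology backbone and is maintained in E. coli as a high-copy plasmid through a ColE1/pUC-type origin. Selection is by spectinomycin, conferred by the aadA aminoglycoside adenylyltransferase gene, which in the sequenced record lies downstream of a bla (AmpR) promoter. Short annotated fragments of an integrase, a gentamicin acetyltransferase and lacI flank these elements; they appear to be non-functional remnants of the cassette's origin rather than working parts.

The payload is a roughly 0.7 kb coding sequence for Citrine, a constitutively fluorescent yellow protein derived from Aequorea victoria GFP. Internal BsaI and BpiI recognition sites have been removed by point mutation, so that the part survives the Type IIS digestion steps used in Golden Gate cloning. The module carries the fusion overhangs TTCG and GCTT, which define the C-terminal tag position in the MoClo standard. This lets it be ligated in frame after a coding sequence part and ahead of a terminator part during a one-pot assembly into a Level 1 transcription unit. The plasmid contains no promoter or terminator for expressing the tag itself, as expected for a Level 0 part, and the record does not specify a destination vector or host organism. Its typical use is to build yellow fluorescent C-terminal fusions for protein localisation or expression studies.
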