Addgene plasmid #245610: pICSL50055
Purpose: Level 0 Golden Gate part C-Terminal Tag with overhangs TTCG - GCTT
Depositing lab: Mark Youles. Depositing organization: Sainsbury Laboratory, Norwich.
Backbone
  Vector backbone: pICSL01003
  Backbone size w/o insert (bp): 2244
  Vector type: Synthetic Biology
Growth in bacteria
  Bacterial resistance: Spectinomycin, 50 μg/mL
  Growth temperature: 37°C
  Growth strain: DH5alpha
  Copy number: High Copy
Gene/Insert
  Gene/Insert name: C-Terminal tag mCitrine (yellow) CTAG
  Species: Aequorea victoria
  Insert size (bp): 724
  Mutation: BsaI/BpiI sites removed by point-mutation
  Cloning method: Restriction Enzyme; 5′ cloning site BsaI (destroyed during cloning); 3′ cloning site BsaI (destroyed during cloning)
  Sequencing primers: 5′ TCACATGTTCTTTCCTGCG; 3′ GTCTCATGAGCGGATACATATTTGAATG
Terms and licenses: Academic/Nonprofit Terms; Industry Terms: Not Available to Industry
Depositor comments: Level 0 C-Terminal tag module used for GoldenGate assemblies using the MoClo overhang syntax
How to cite: pICSL50055 was a gift from Mark Youles (Addgene plasmid # 245610 ; http://n2t.net/addgene:245610 ; RRID:Addgene_245610)
